>Addgene plasmid #88787 | pDONR223-ZNF688_isoform3 | depositor partial sequence | sequence record 172391 | insert
ATGGCGCCGCCCCCAGCCCCGCTCCTGGCGCCGAGGCCCGGGGAGACCCGGCCTGGTTGCAGGAAGCCCG
GGACTGTGAGCTTCGCGGACGTGGCCGTGTACTTCTCCCCGGAGGAGTGGGGCTGTCTGCGGCCCGCGCA
GAGGGCTCTGTACCGGGACGTGATGCAGGAGACCTACGGCCACCTGGGCGCGCTCGGTGAGAGCCCCGGG
TCCGAGCCCCCTCCTCCTTCACCGGGTTCACAGGGGAGATGATGTAGAAGGGCCGAGAGGACTGTGAGCC
CTAATCCCGCACTCTTGCACCAACACCAGCAGCCACCTCCCGTTCCCAGGGCTTCAGGATTCCCAGGCCC
CAAACCAGCCCTCATCTCTTGGATGGAACAGGAGAGTGAGGCTTGGAGCCCCGCCGCCCAGGATCCTGAG
AAGGGGGAAAGACTGGGAGGAGCTCGGAGAGGAGATGTCCCAAACAGGAAGGAAGAGGAACCGGAGGAAG
TCCCAAGAGCCAAAGGGCCTAGAAAGGCTCCTGTGAAGGAGAGTCCTGAAGTGCTGGTGGAACGCAACCC
TGACCCAGCTATTAGCGTGGCCCCGGCACGGGCACAGCCACCCAAAAATGCTGCCTGGGACCCGACCACA
GGAGCACAGCCCCCGGCACCCATACCCAGCATGGATGCTCAGGCCGGCCAGCGGCGCCACGTGTGCACGG
ACTGCGGCCGCCGCTTCACCTACCCCTCACTGCTGGTCAGCCACAGGCGCATGCACTCGGGGGAGCGGCC
TTTCCCCTGCCCCGAGTGTGGCATGCGCTTCAAGAGGAAGTTCGCAGTGGAAGCGCACCAGTGGATCCAC
CGCTCCTGCTCCGGGGGGCGGCGGGGCCGGAGGCCTGGGATCCGGGCTGTGCCTCGGGCCCCCGTCCGAG
GTGACCGGGACCCGCCTGTGCTCTTCCGGCACTACCCAGACATCTTCGAGGAGTGCGGC
