[The description below was written by a language model from this plasmid's Addgene catalogue record.]
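Description:
pDONR223-ZNF688_isoform3 is a Gateway donor-backbone clone carrying an open reading frame for the human zinc finger transcription factor ZNF688, with the name indicating isoform 3. It is built on the Invitrogen pDONR223 backbone (about 3 kb without insert), is maintained in E. coli as a high-copy plasmid, and is selected with spectinomycin. The insert is recorded as 969 bp and was introduced by Gateway cloning, so the construct functions as an entry clone in which the ORF is expected to be flanked by recombination sites that allow it to be moved into compatible destination vectors. No feature table is provided, so the exact att sites, origin of replication and other backbone elements are not itemised in the record.

The construct carries no promoter for expressing the insert in the record's description. It is a shuttle and storage form of the coding sequence rather than an expression vector, and expression context, tags and host range are determined by whichever destination vector receives the ORF. One deliberate modification is noted: the last nucleotide of the stop codon has been removed, so that after transfer the reading frame can continue into a C-terminal fusion partner such as an epitope tag or reporter supplied by the destination vector. The plasmid belongs to the Human TFome Collection, specifically the subset drawn from the ORFeome, a comprehensive library of human transcription factor ORFs assembled for cell fate engineering, where individual factors or pools are transferred into expression vectors and tested for their ability to drive changes in cell identity.
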