Addgene plasmid #88787: pDONR223-ZNF688_isoform3
Purpose: Donor Vector containing ZNF688 transcription factor, part of the Human TFome Collection
Depositing lab: Marc Vidal. Depositing organization: Dana-Farber Cancer Institute. Publication: A comprehensive library of human transcription factors for cell fate engineering. Ng AHM, Khoshakhlagh P, Rojo Arias JE, Pasquini G, Wang K, Swiersy A, Shipman SL, Appleton E, Kiaee K, Kohman RE, Vernet A, Dysart M, Leeper K, Saylor W, Huang JY, Graveline A, Taipale J, Hill DE, Vidal M, Melero-Martin JM, Busskamp V, Church GM. Nat Biotechnol. 2021 Apr;39(4):510-519. doi: 10.1038/s41587-020-0742-6. Epub 2020 Nov 30. PubMed 33257861.
Backbone
  Vector backbone: pDONR223
  Backbone manufacturer: Invitrogen
  Backbone size w/o insert (bp): 3000
  Vector type: Gateway Donor Vector
Growth in bacteria
  Bacterial resistance: Spectinomycin, 50 μg/mL
  Growth temperature: 37°C
  Growth strain: DH5alpha
  Copy number: High Copy
Gene/Insert
  Gene/Insert name: ZNF688
  Species: H. sapiens (human)
  Insert size (bp): 969
  Mutation: Last nucleotide of stop codon removed to allow for Gateway C-terminal fusions
  Entrez Gene: ZNF688
  Cloning method: Gateway Cloning
  Sequencing primers: 5′ M13F(-21); 3′ M13R
Terms and licenses: Academic/Nonprofit Terms; Industry Terms: Not Available to Industry
Depositor comments: Represents the ORFeome subset of the TFome
How to cite: pDONR223-ZNF688_isoform3 was a gift from Marc Vidal (Addgene plasmid # 88787 ; http://n2t.net/addgene:88787 ; RRID:Addgene_88787)
